>Addgene plasmid #79464 | pSBDEST.H | addgene full sequence | sequence record 178089 | Addgene NGS Result
GACGGATCGGGAGATCTCCCGATCCCCTATGGTGCACTCTCAGTACAATCTGCTCTGATGCCGCATAGTT
AAGCCAGTATCTGCTCCCTGCTTGTGTGTTGGAGGTCGCTGAGTAGTGCGCGAGCAAAATTTAAGCTACA
ACAAGGCAAGGCTTGACCGACAATTCTCTGGCTAACTAGAGAACCCACTGCTTACTGGCTTATCGAAATT
AATACGACTCACTATAGGGAGACCCAAGCTGGCTAGTTAAGCTATCAACAAGTTTGTACAAAAAAGCTGA
ACGAGAAACGTAAAATGATATAAATATCAATATATTAAATTAGATTTTGCATAAAAAACAGACTACATAA
TACTGTAAAACACAACATATCCAGTCACTATGAATCAACTACTTAGATGGTATTAGTGACCTGTAGTCGA
CCGACAGCCTTCCAAATGTTCTTCGGGTGATGCTGCCAACTTAGTCGACCGACAGCCTTCCAAATGTTCT
TCTCAAACGGAATCGTCGTATCCAGCCTACTCGCTATTGTCCTCAATGCCGTATTAAATCATAAAAAGAA
ATAAGAAAAAGAGGTGCGAGCCTCTTTTTTGTGTGACAAAATAAAAACATCTACCTATTCATATACGCTA
GTGTCATAGTCCTGAAAATCATCTGCATCAAGAACAATTTCACAACTCTTATACTTTTCTCTTACAAGTC
GTTCGGCTTCATCTGGATTTTCAGCCTCTATACTTACTAAACGTGATAAAGTTTCTGTAATTTCTACTGT
ATCGACCTGCAGACTGGCTGTGTATAAGGGAGCCTGACATTTATATTCCCCAGAACATCAGGTTAATGGC
GTTTTTGATGTCATTTTCGCGGTGGCTGAGATCAGCCACTTCTTCCCCGATAACGGAGACCGGCACACTG
GCCATATCGGTGGTCATCATGCGCCAGCTTTCATCCCCGATATGCACCACCGGGTAAAGTTCACGGGAGA
CTTTATCTGACAGCAGACGTGCACTGGCCAGGGGGATCACCATCCGTCGCCCGGGCGTGTCAATAATATC
ACTCTGTACATCCACAAACAGACGATAACGGCTCTCTCTTTTATAGGTGTAAACCTTAAACTGCATTTCA
CCAGCCCCTGTTCTCGTCAGCAAAAGAGCCGTTCATTTCAATAAACCGGGCGACCTCAGCCATCCCTTCC
TGATTTTCCGCTTTCCAGCGTTCGGCACGCAGACGACGGGCTTCATTCTGCATGGTTGTGCTTACCAGAC
CGGAGATATTGACATCATATATGCCTTGAGCAACTGATAGCTGTCGCTGTCAACTGTCACTGTAATACGC
TGCTTCATAGCATACCTCTTTTTGACATACTTCGGGTATACATATCAGTATATATTCTTATACCGCAAAA
ATCAGCGCGCAAATACGCATACTGTTATCTGGCTTTTAGTAAGCCGGATCCACGCGGCGTTTACGCCCCC
CCTGCCACTCATCGCAGTACTGTTGTAATTCATTAAGCATTCTGCCGACATGGAAGCCATCACAAACGGC
ATGATGAACCTGAATCGCCAGCGGCATCAGCACCTTGTCGCCTTGCGTATAATATTTGCCCATGGTGAAA
ACGGGGGCGAAGAAGTTGTCCATATTGGCCACGTTTAAATCAAAACTGGTGAAACTCACCCAGGGATTGG
CTGAGACGAAAAACATATTCTCAATAAACCCTTTAGGGAAATAGGCCAGGTTTTCACCGTAACACGCCAC
ATCTTGCGAATATATGTGTAGAAACTGCCGGAAATCGTCGTGGTATTCACTCCAGAGCGATGAAAACGTT
TCAGTTTGCTCATGGAAAACGGTGTAACAAGGGTGAACACTATCCCATATCACCAGCTCACCGTCTTTCA
TTGCCATACGGAATTCCGGATGAGCATTCATCAGGCGGGCAAGAATGTGAATAAAGGCCGGATAAAACTT
GTGCTTATTTTTCTTTACGGTCTTTAAAAAGGCCGTAATATCCAGCTGAACGGTCTGGTTATAGGTACAT
TGAGCAACTGACTGAAATGCCTCAAAATGTTCTTTACGATGCCATTGGGATATATCAACGGTGGTATATC
CAGTGATTTTTTTCTCCATTTTAGCTTCCTTAGCTCCTGAAAATCTCGATAACTCAAAAAATACGCCCGG
TAGTGATCTTATTTCATTATGGTGAAAGTTGGAACCTCTTACGTGCCGATCAACGTCTCATTTTCGCCAA
AAGTTGGCCCAGGGCTTCCCGGTATCAACAGGGACACCAGGATTTATTTATTCTGCGAAGTGATCTTCCG
TCACAGGTATTTATTCGGCGCAAAGTGCGTCGGGTGATGCTGCCAACTTAGTCGACTACAGGTCACTAAT
ACCATCTAAGTAGTTGATTCATAGTGACTGGATATGTTGTGTTTTACAGTATTATGTAGTCTGTTTTTTA
TGCAAAATCTAATTTAATATATTGATATTTATATCATTTTACGTTTCTCGTTCAGCTTTCTTGTACAAAG
TGGTTGATCTAGAGGGCCCGCGGTTCGAAGGTAAGCCTATCCCTAACCCTCTCCTCGGTCTCGATTCTAC
GCGTACCGGTTAGTAATGAGTTTAAACGGGGGAGGCTAACTGAAACACGGAAGGAGACAATACCGGAAGG
AACCCGCGCTATGACGGCAATAAAAAGACAGAATAAAACGCACGGGTGTTGGGTCGTTTGTTCATAAACG
CGGGGTTCGGTCCCAGGGCTGGCACTCTGTCGATACCCCACCGAGACCCCATTGGGGCCAATACGCCCGC
GTTTCTTCCTTTTCCCCACCCCACCCCCCAAGTTCGGGTGAAGGCCCAGGGCTCGCAGCCAACGTCGGGG
CGGCAGGCCCTGCCATAGCAGATCTTATTAAAGCAGAACTTGTTTATTGCAGCTTATAATGGTTACAAAT
AAAGCAATAGCATCACAAATTTCACAAATAAAGCATTTTTTTCACTGCATTCTAGTTGTGGTTTGTCCAA
ACTCATCAATGTATCTTATCATGTCTGGTCGAATCCATCACACTGGCGGCCGCTCGAGTCTAGAGGGCCC
GCGGTTCGAAGGTAAGCCTATCCCTAACCCTCTCCTCGGTCTCGATTCTACGCGTACCGGTCATCATCAC
CATCACCATTGAGTTTAAACCCGCTGATCAGCCTCGACTGTGCCTTCTAGTTGCCAGCCATCTGTTGTTT
GCCCCTCCCCCGTGCCTTCCTTGACCCTGGAAGGTGCCACTCCCACTGTCCTTTCCTAATAAAATGAGGA
AATTGCATCGCATTGTCTGAGTAGGTGTCATTCTATTCTGGGGGGTGGGGTGGGGCAGGACAGCAAGGGG
GAGGATTGGGAAGACAATAGCAGGCATGCTGGGGATGCGGTGGGCTCTATGGCTTCTGAGGCGGAAAGAA
CCAGCTGGGGCTCTAGGGGGTATCCCC
[124 nt withheld, positions 3458-3581]
C
[91 nt withheld, positions 3583-3673]
A
[49 nt withheld, positions 3675-3723]
CCTTTGACGTTGGAGTCCACGTTCTTT
[37 nt withheld, positions 3751-3787]
ACCCTATCTCGGTCTATTCTTTTGATTTATAAGGGATTTTGCCGATTTCGGCCTATTGGTTAAAAAATGA
GCTGATTTAACAAAAATTTAACGCGAATTAATTCTGTGGAATGTGTGTCAGTTAGGGTGTGGAAAGTCCC
CAGGCTCCCCAGCAGGCAGAAGTATGCAAAGCATGCATCTCAATTAGTCAGCAACCAGGTGTGGAAAGTC
CCCAGGCTCCCCAGCAGGCAGAAGTATGCAAAGCATGCATCTCAATTAGTCAGCAACCATAGTCCCGCCC
CTAACTCCGCCCATCCCGCCCCTAACTCCGCCCAGTTCCGCCCATTCTCCGCCCCATGGCTGACTAATTT
TTTTTATTTATGCAGAGGCCGAGGCCGCCTCTGCCTCTGAGCTATTCCAGAAGTAGTGAGGAGGCTTTTT
TGGAGGCCTAGGCTTTTGCAAAAAGCTCCCGGGAGCTTGTATATCCATTTTCGGATCTGATCAGCACGTG
TTGACAATTAATCATCGGCATAGTATATCGGCATAGTATAATACGACAAGGTGAGGAACTAAACCATGAA
AAAGCCTGAACTCACCGCGACGTCTGTCGAGAAGTTTCTGATCGAAAAGTTCGACAGCGTCTCCGACCTG
ATGCAGCTCTCGGAGGGCGAAGAATCTCGTGCTTTCAGCTTCGATGTAGGAGGGCGTGGATACGTCCTGC
GGGTAAATAGCTGCGCCGATGGTTTCTACAAAGATCGTTATGTTTATCGGCACTTTGCATCGGCCGCGCT
CCCGATTCCGGAAGTGCTTGACATTGGGGAATTCAGCGAGAGCCTGACCTATTGCATCTCCCGCCGTGCA
CAGGGTGTCACGTTGCAAGACCTGCCTGAAACCGAACTGCCCGCTGTTCTGCAGCCGGTCGCGGAGGCCA
TGGATGCGATCGCTGCGGCCGATCTTAGCCAGACGAGCGGGTTCGGCCCATTCGGACCGCAAGGAATCGG
TCAATACACTACATGGCGTGATTTCATATGCGCGATTGCTGATCCCCATGTGTATCACTGGCAAACTGTG
ATGGACGACACCGTCAGTGCGTCCGTCGCGCAGGCTCTCGATGAGCTGATGCTTTGGGCCGAGGACTGCC
CCGAAGTCCGGCACCTCGTGCACGCGGATTTCGGCTCCAACAATGTCCTGACGGACAATGGCCGCATAAC
AGCGGTCATTGACTGGAGCGAGGCGATGTTCGGGGATTCCCAATACGAGGTCGCCAACATCTTCTTCTGG
AGGCCGTGGTTGGCTTGTATGGAGCAGCAGACGCGCTACTTCGAGCGGAGGCATCCGGAGCTTGCAGGAT
CGCCGCGGCTCCGGGCGTATATGCTCCGCATTGGTCTTGACCAACTCTATCAGAGCTTGGTTGACGGCAA
TTTCGATGATGCAGCTTGGGCGCAGGGTCGATGCGACGCAATCGTCCGATCCGGAGCCGGGACTGTCGGG
CGTACACAAATCGCCCGCAGAAGCGCGGCCGTCTGGACCGATGGCTGTGTAGAAGTACTTGCCGATAGTG
GAAACCGACGCCCCAGCACTCGTCCGAGGGCAAAGGAATAGGTTTCCCTGCCACAGTCTGAGAGGTGCTA
CGAGATTTCGATTCCACCGCCGCCTTCTATGAAAGGTTGGGCTTCGGAATCGTTTTCCGGGACGCCGGCT
GGATGATCCTCCAGCGCGGGGATCTCATGCTGGAGTTCTTCGCCCACCCCAACTTGTTTATTGCAGCTTA
TAATGGTTACAAATAAAGCAATAGCATCACAAATTTCACAAATAAAGCATTTTTTTCACTGCATTCTAGT
TGTGGTTTGTCCAAACTCATCAATGTATCTTATCATGTCTGTATACCGTCGACCTCTAGCTAGAGCTTGG
CGTAATCATGGTCATAGCTGTTTCCTGTGTGAAATTGTTATCCGCTCACAATTCCACACAACATACGAGC
CGGAAGCATAAAGTGTAAAGCCTGGGGTGCCTAATGAGTGAGCTAACTCACATTAATTGCGTTGCGCTCA
CTGCCCGCTTTCCAGTCGGGAAACCTGTCGTGCCAGCTGCATTAATGAATCGGCCAACGCGCGGGGAGAG
GCGGTTTGCGTATTGGGCGCTCTTCCGCTTCCTCGCTCACTGACTCGCTGCGCTCGGTCGTTCGGCTGCG
GCGAGCGGTATCAGCTCACTCAAAGGCGGTAATACGGTTATCCACAGAATCAGGGGATAACGCAGGAAAG
AACATGTGCTCTTCGTTGTGGTTTGTCCAAACTCATCAATGTATCTTATCATGAATACTAATTGAGTGTA
TGTAAACTTCTGACCCACTGGGAATGTGATGAAAGAAATAAAAGCTGAAATGAATCATTCTCTCTACTAT
TATTCTGATATTTCACATTCTTAAAATAAAGTGGTGATCCTAACTGACCTAAGACAGGGAATTTTTACTA
GGATTAAATGTCAGGAATTGTGAAAAAGTGAGTTTAAATGTATTTGGCTAAGGTGTATGTAAACTTCCGA
CTTCAACTGTATAGAGTACTGCTAGCCACATGTGAGCAAAAGGCCAGCAAAAGGCCAGGAACCGTAAAAA
GGCCGCGTTGCTGGCGTTTTTCCATAGGCTCCGCCCCCCTGACGAGCATCACAAAAATCGACGCTCAAGT
CAGAGGTGGCGAAACCCGACAGGACTATAAAGATACCAGGCGTTTCCCCCTGGAAGCTCCCTCGTGCGCT
CTCCTGTTCCGACCCTGCCGCTTACCGGATACCTGTCCGCCTTTCTCCCTTCGGGAAGCGTGGCGCTTTC
TCATAGCTCACGCTGTAGGTATCTCAGTTCGGTGTAGGTCGTTCGCTCCAAGCTGGGCTGTGTGCACGAA
CCCCCCGTTCAGCCCGACCGCTGCGCCTTATCCGGTAACTATCGTCTTGAGTCCAACCCGGTAAGACACG
ACTTATCGCCACTGGCAGCAGCCACTGGTAACAGGATTAGCAGAGCGAGGTATGTAGGCGGTGCTACAGA
GTTCTTGAAGTGGTGGCCTAACTACGGCTACACTAGAAGAACAGTATTTGGTATCTGCGCTCTGCTGAAG
CCAGTTACCTTCGGAAAAAGAGTTGGTAGCTCTTGATCCGGCAAACAAACCACCGCTGGTAGCGGTGGTT
TTTTTGTTTGCAAGCAGCAGATTACGCGCAGAAAAAAAGGATCTCAAGAAGATCCTTTGATCTTTTCTAC
GGGGTCTGACGCTCAGTGGAACGAAAACTCACGTTAAGGGATTTTGGTCATGAGATTATCAAAAAGGATC
TTCACCTAGATCCTTTTAAATTAAAAATGAAGTTTTAAATCAATCTAAAGTATATATGAGTAAACTTGGT
CTGACAGTTACCAATGCTTAATCAGTGAGGCACCTATCTCAGCGATCTGTCTATTTCGTTCATCCATAGT
TGCCTGACTCCCCGTCGTGTAGATAACTACGATACGGGAGGGCTTACCATCTGGCCCCAGTGCTGCAATG
ATACCGCGAGACCCACGCTCACCGGCTCCAGATTTATCAGCAATAAACCAGCCAGCCGGAAGGGCCGAGC
GCAGAAGTGGTCCTGCAACTTTATCCGCCTCCATCCAGTCTATTAATTGTTGCCGGGAAGCTAGAGTAAG
TAGTTCGCCAGTTAATAGTTTGCGCAACGTTGTTGCCATTGCTACAGGCATCGTGGTGTCACGCTCGTCG
TTTGGTATGGCTTCATTCAGCTCCGGTTCCCAACGATCAAGGCGAGTTACATGATCCCCCATGTTGTGCA
AAAAAGCGGTTAGCTCCTTCGGTCCTCCGATCGTTGTCAGAAGTAAGTTGGCCGCAGTGTTATCACTCAT
GGTTATGGCAGCACTGCATAATTCTCTTACTGTCATGCCATCCGTAAGATGCTTTTCTGTGACTGGTGAG
TACTCAACCAAGTCATTCTGAGAATAGTGTATGCGGCGACCGAGTTGCTCTTGCCCGGCGTCAATACGGG
ATAATACCGCGCCACATAGCAGAACTTTAAAAGTGCTCATCATTGGAAAACGTTCTTCGGGGCGAAAACT
CTCAAGGATCTTACCGCTGTTGAGATCCAGTTCGATGTAACCCACTCGTGCACCCAACTGATCTTCAGCA
TCTTTTACTTTCACCAGCGTTTCTGGGTGAGCAAAAACAGGAAGGCAAAATGCCGCAAAAAAGGGAATAA
GGGCGACACGGAAATGTTGAATACTCATACTCTTCCTTTTTCAATATTATTGAAGCATTTATCAGGGTTA
TTGTCTCATGAGCGGATACATATTTGAATGTATTTAGAAAAATAAACAAATAGGGGTTCCGCGCACATTT
CCCCGAAAAGTGCCACCTGACGTCGACGTGCGCATCGAACTCCCTATACAGTTGAAGTCGGAAGTTTACA
TACACTTAAGTTGGAGTCATTAAAACTCGTTTTTCAACTACTCCACAAATTTCTTGTTAACAAACAATAG
TTTTGGCAAGTCAGTTAGGACATCTACTTTGTGCATGACACAAGTCATTTTTCCAACAATTGTTTACAGA
CAGATTATTTCACTTATAATTCACTGTATCACAATTCCAGTGGGTCAGAAGTTTACATACACTAAGTTGA
CTGTGTTACGGCGTC
Features (pLannotate 1.2.2; 32 found; start..end, strand, type, name):
     28..80      -  misc_feature   bom (fragment): basis of mobility region from pBR322
    165..194     +  LTR            5' LTR (truncated) (fragment): truncated 5' long terminal repeat (LTR) from HIV-1
    210..228     +  promoter       T7 promoter: promoter for bacteriophage T7 RNA polymerase
    258..382     +  protein_bind   attR1: mutant version of attR; recombination site for the Gateway® LR reaction LR Clonase™
    618..770     -  CDS            dpnD (fragment): DPND_STRPN - Protein predicted: Swiss-Prot protein existence level 4. From Streptococcus pneumoniae serotype 4 (strain ATCC BAA-334 / TIGR4).
    814..1116    -  CDS            ccdB: CCDB_ECOLI - Also known as G, letB, letD. Experimental evidence at protein level: Swiss-Prot protein existence level 1. Toxic component of a type II toxin-antitoxin (TA) system, functioning in plasmid maintainence. Responsible for the post- segregational killing (PSK) of plasmid-free cells, also referred to as a plasmid addiction system. Half-life of over 2 hours. Cell killing by CcdB is accompanied by filamentation, defects in chromosome and plasmid segregation, defects in cell division, formation of anucleate cells, decreased DNA synthesis and plasmid loss. Interferes with the activity of DN
   1121..1279    -  CDS            ccdA (fragment): CCDA_ECO57 - Also known as H, letA. Experimental evidence at protein level: Swiss-Prot protein existence level 1. Antitoxin component of a type II toxin-antitoxin (TA) system which inhibits the post-segregational killing (PSK) of plasmid-free cells, also referred to as a plasmid addiction system. Binds to and blocks the activity of CcdB; will also remove bound CcdB protein from the CcdB-GyrA complex by forming a CcdA-CcdB complex, a process termed rejuvenation. Functions as a transcriptional corepressor for the ccdAB operon, repression also requires CcdB (By similarity). From Escherichia coli
   1461..2119    -  CDS            CmR: chloramphenicol acetyltransferase; cat; confers resistance to chloramphenicol
   2120..2222    -  promoter       cat promoter: promoter of the E. coli cat gene encoding chloramphenicol acetyltransferase
   2400..2524    -  protein_bind   attR2: mutant version of attR; recombination site for the Gateway® LR reaction LR Clonase™
   2550..2591    +  CDS            V5 tag: epitope tag from simian virus 5
   2675..2723    +  polyA_signal   HSV TK poly(A) signal: herpes simplex virus thymidine kinase polyadenylation signal (Cole and Stacy, 1985)
   2814..2830    -  polyA_signal   bGH poly(A) signal (fragment): bovine growth hormone polyadenylation signal
   2907..3028    +  polyA_signal   SV40 poly(A) signal: SV40 polyadenylation signal
   3091..3132    +  CDS            V5 tag: epitope tag from simian virus 5
   3188..3412    +  polyA_signal   bGH poly(A) signal: bovine growth hormone polyadenylation signal
   3416..3437    +  promoter       SV40 promoter (fragment): SV40 enhancer and early promoter
   3458..3886    +  rep_origin     f1 ori (sequence partly withheld): f1 bacteriophage origin of replication; arrow indicates direction of (+) strand synthesis
   3900..4229    +  promoter       SV40 promoter: SV40 enhancer and early promoter
   4277..4324    +  promoter       EM7 promoter: synthetic bacterial promoter&nbsp
   4343..5365    +  CDS            hph: KHYB_ECOLX - Experimental evidence at protein level: Swiss-Prot protein existence level 1. The aminoglycoside phosphotransferases achieve inactivation of their antibiotic substrates by phosphorylation. Only phosphorylates hygromycin and closely related compounds such as demethyl analogs and destomycin. From Escherichia coli.
   5398..5523    +  CDS            ble (fragment): BLE_KLEPN - Experimental evidence at protein level: Swiss-Prot protein existence level 1. Binding protein with a strong affinity to the bleomycin family of antibiotics. Binds to CL990; an antimitotic-antibiotic compound. From Klebsiella pneumoniae.
   5518..5639    +  polyA_signal   SV40 poly(A) signal: SV40 polyadenylation signal
   5712..5728    -  protein_bind   lac operator: The lac repressor binds to the lac operator to inhibit transcription in E. coli. This inhibition can be relieved by adding lactose or isopropyl-β-D-thiogalactopyranoside (IPTG). lac repressor encoded by lacI
   5736..5766    -  promoter       lac promoter: promoter for the E. coli lac operon
   5781..5802    -  protein_bind   CAP binding site: CAP binding activates transcription in the presence of cAMP. E. coli catabolite activator protein
   5815..5907    -  CDS            lacI (fragment): lac repressor; lacI; The lac repressor binds to the lac operator to inhibit transcription in E. coli. This inhibition can be relieved by adding lactose or isopropyl-β-D-thiogalactopyranoside (IPTG).
   5909..6035    -  rep_origin     RSF ori (fragment): Plasmids containing the RSF 1030 origin of replication can be propagated in E. coli cells that contain additional plasmids with compatible origins.
   6042..6080    +  polyA_signal   SV40 poly(A) signal (fragment): SV40 polyadenylation signal
   6396..6984    -  rep_origin     ori: high-copy-number ColE1/pMB1/pBR322/pUC origin of replication
   7155..8015    -  CDS            AmpR: β-lactamase; bla; confers resistance to ampicillin, carbenicillin, and related antibiotics
   8016..8120    -  promoter       AmpR promoter: bla
