[The description below was written by a language model from this plasmid's Addgene catalogue record and pLannotate feature annotations shown in this document.]
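Description:
pSBDEST.H is an empty, promoterless Gateway destination vector of about 8.4 kb, built in house to be compatible with Sleeping Beauty transposition and intended for MultiSite Gateway assembly of transgenes that are then stably integrated into mammalian cells. In E. coli it replicates from a high-copy ColE1/pUC-type origin and carries an ampicillin resistance gene on the backbone. An f1 origin is also present. Because the unrecombined vector contains the toxic ccdB gene, it is maintained in a ccdB-tolerant strain under combined chloramphenicol and ampicillin selection.

The Gateway cassette lies between attR1 and attR2 and contains ccdB together with a chloramphenicol acetyltransferase gene under its own cat promoter. In an LR reaction this cassette is exchanged for the elements supplied by entry clones, so that ccdB counterselects against non-recombined plasmid in standard strains. No eukaryotic promoter sits upstream of attR1, only a T7 promoter that also serves as a sequencing primer site, so the promoter driving the transgene has to be delivered as part of the recombined insert. Downstream of attR2 the annotation shows a V5 epitope tag followed by several polyadenylation signals (HSV TK, SV40 and bGH) and a second V5 tag, which could provide C-terminal tagging and transcript termination. For selection of stable mammalian integrants, an SV40 enhancer/early promoter paired with a bacterial EM7 promoter drives the hygromycin phosphotransferase gene (hph), terminated by an SV40 poly(A) signal.

The automated feature table does not annotate the Sleeping Beauty inverted repeats that the catalogue description implies, so their positions cannot be given from this record. Several short fragment hits (HIV-1 LTR, ble, lacI, RSF ori) appear to be cloning remnants or spurious matches rather than functional parts.
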