Addgene plasmid #79464: pSBDEST.H
Purpose: (Empty Backbone) Promoterless, Sleeping Beauty-compatible Gateway destination vector, Hygromycin selection
Depositing lab: Peter Jon Nelson. Depositing organization: Klinikum der Ludwig Maximilians-Universitaet Muenchen. Publication: A vector platform for the rapid and efficient engineering of stable complex transgenes. Jackel C, Nogueira MS, Ehni N, Kraus C, Ranke J, Dohmann M, Noessner E, Nelson PJ. Sci Rep. 2016 Oct 3;6:34365. doi: 10.1038/srep34365. PubMed 27694838.
Backbone
  Vector backbone: pSBDEST.H
  Backbone manufacturer: cloned in house
  Backbone size (bp): 8419
  Vector type: Promoterless Gateway Destination vector
  Promoter: none
  Selectable markers: Hygromycin
Growth in bacteria
  Bacterial resistance: Chloramphenicol and Ampicillin, 25 & 100 μg/mL
  Growth temperature: 37°C
  Growth strain: ccdB Survival
  Copy number: High Copy
Gene/Insert
  Cloning method: Restriction Enzyme
  Sequencing primers: 5′ T7; 3′ V5 Rev
Terms and licenses: Academic/Nonprofit Terms; Industry Terms: Not Available to Industry
Depositor comments: Sleeping Beauty compatible, promoterless Gateway Destination Vector, for MultiSite Gateway cloning.
How to cite: pSBDEST.H was a gift from Peter Jon Nelson (Addgene plasmid # 79464 ; http://n2t.net/addgene:79464 ; RRID:Addgene_79464)
